>Addgene plasmid #231908 | Const.4 EGFP-IRES-Luc-PS9 | addgene full sequence | sequence record 462177 | Addgene NGS Result
TGCTCTGATGCCGCATAGTTAAGCCAGTATCTGCTCCCTGCTTGTGTGTTGGAGGTCGCTGAGTAGTGCG
CGAGCAAAATTTAAGCTACAACAAGGCAAGGCTTGACCGACAATTGCATGAAGAATCTGCTTAGGGTTAG
GCGTTTTGCGCTGCTTCGCGATGTACGGGCCAGATATACGCGTTGACATTGATTATTGACTAGTTATTAA
TAGTAATCAATTACGGGGTCATTAGTTCATAGCCCATATATGGAGTTCCGCGTTACATAACTTACGGTAA
ATGGCCCGCCTGGCTGACCGCCCAACGACCCCCGCCCATTGACGTCAATAATGACGTATGTTCCCATAGT
AACGCCAATAGGGACTTTCCATTGACGTCAATGGGTGGAGTATTTACGGTAAACTGCCCACTTGGCAGTA
CATCAAGTGTATCATATGCCAAGTACGCCCCCTATTGACGTCAATGACGGTAAATGGCCCGCCTGGCATT
ATGCCCAGTACATGACCTTATGGGACTTTCCTACTTGGCAGTACATCTACGTATTAGTCATCGCTATTAC
CATGGTGATGCGGTTTTGGCAGTACATCAATGGGCGTGGATAGCGGTTTGACTCACGGGGATTTCCAAGT
CTCCACCCCATTGACGTCAATGGGAGTTTGTTTTGGCACCAAAATCAACGGGACTTTCCAAAATGTCGTA
ACAACTCCGCCCCATTGACGCAAATGGGCGGTAGGCGTGTACGGTGGGAGGTCTATATAAGCAGAGCTCT
CTGGCTAACTAGAGAACCCACTGCTTACTGGCTTATCGAAATTAATACGACTCACTATAGGGAGACCCAA
GCTGGCTAGCTTGTTAGACGAAGCTTGGGCTGCAGGTCCGATCCACCGGTCGCCACCATGGTGAGCAAGG
GCGAGGAGCTGTTCACCGGGGTGGTGCCCATCCTGGTCGAGCTGGACGGCGACGTAAACGGCCACAAGTT
CAGCGTGTCCGGCGAGGGCGAGGGCGATGCCACCTACGGCAAGCTGACCCTGAAGTTCATCTGCACCACC
GGCAAGCTGCCCGTGCCCTGGCCCACCCTCGTGACCACCCTGACCTACGGCGTGCAGTGCTTCAGCCGCT
ACCCCGACCACATGAAGCAGCACGACTTCTTCAAGTCCGCCATGCCCGAAGGCTACGTCCAGGAGCGCAC
CATCTTCTTCAAGGACGACGGCAACTACAAGACCCGCGCCGAGGTGAAGTTCGAGGGCGACACCCTGGTG
AACCGCATCGAGCTGAAGGGCATCGACTTCAAGGAGGACGGCAACATCCTGGGGCACAAGCTGGAGTACA
ACTACAACAGCCACAACGTCTATATCATGGCCGACAAGCAGAAGAACGGCATCAAGGTGAACTTCAAGAT
CCGCCACAACATCGAGGACGGCAGCGTGCAGCTCGCCGACCACTACCAGCAGAACACCCCCATCGGCGAC
GGCCCCGTGCTGCTGCCCGACAACCACTACCTGAGCACCCAGTCCGCCCTGAGCAAAGACCCCAACGAGA
AGCGCGATCACATGGTCCTGCTGGAGTTCGTGACCGCCGCCGGGATCACTCTCGGCATGGACGAGCTGTA
CAAGGGATAAAATCAAGAATTCGCTTATGCTAACGTTACTGGCCGAAGCCGCTTGGAATAAGGCCGGTGT
GCGTTTGTCTATATGTTATTTTCCACCATATTGCCGTCTTTTGGCAATGTGAGGGCCCGGAAACCTGGCC
CTGTCTTCTTGACGAGCATTCCTAGGGGTCTTTCCCCTCTCGCCAAAGGAATGCAAGGTCTGTTGAATGT
CGTGAAGGAAGCAGTTCCTCTGGAAGCTTCTTGAAGACAAACAACGTCTGTAGCGACCCTTTGCAGGCAG
CGGAACCCCCCACCTGGCGACAGGTGCCTCTGCGGCCAAAAGCCACGTGTATAAGATACACCTGCAAAGG
CGGCACAACCCCAGTGCCACGTTGTGAGTTGGATAGTTGTGGAAAGAGTCAAATGGCTCTCCTCAAGCGT
ATTCAACAAGGGGCTGAAGGATGCCCAGAAGGTACCCCATTGTATGGGATCTGATCTGGGGCCTCGGTGC
ACATGCTTTACATGTGTTTAGTCGAGGTTAAAAAAACGTCTAGGCCCCCCGAACCACGGGGACGTGGTTT
TCCTTTGAAAAACACGATGATAAAACACACACACACCGGTCGCGCCGCCATGGAAGATGCCAAAAACATT
AAGAAGGGCCCAGCGCCATTCTACCCACTCGAAGACGGGACCGCCGGCGAGCAGCTGCACAAAGCCATGA
AGCGCTACGCCCTGGTGCCCGGCACCATCGCCTTTACCGACGCACATATCGAGGTGGACATTACCTACGC
CGAGTACTTCGAGATGAGCGTTCGGCTGGCAGAAGCTATGAAGCGCTATGGGCTGAATACAAACCATCGG
ATCGTGGTGTGCAGCGAGAATAGCTTGCAGTTCTTCATGCCCGTGTTGGGTGCCCTGTTCATCGGTGTGG
CTGTGGCCCCAGCTAACGACATCTACAACGAGCGCGAGCTGCTGAACAGCATGGGCATCAGCCAGCCCAC
CGTCGTATTCGTGAGCAAGAAAGGGCTGCAAAAGATCCTCAACGTGCAAAAGAAGCTACCGATCATACAA
AAGATCATCATCATGGATAGCAAGACCGACTACCAGGGCTTCCAAAGCATGTACACCTTCGTGACTTCCC
ATTTGCCACCCGGCTTCAACGAGTACGACTTCGTGCCCGAGAGCTTCGACCGGGACAAAACCATCGCCCT
GATCATGAACAGTAGTGGCAGTACCGGATTGCCCAAGGGCGTAGCCCTACCGCACCGCACCGCTTGTGTC
CGATTCAGTCATGCCCGCGACCCCATCTTCGGCAACCAGATCATCCCCGACACCGCTATCCTCAGCGTGG
TGCCATTTCACCACGGCTTCGGCATGTTCACCACGCTGGGCTACTTGATCTGCGGCTTTCGGGTCGTGCT
CATGTACCGCTTCGAGGAGGAGCTATTCTTGCGCAGCTTGCAAGACTATAAGATTCAATCTGCCCTGCTG
GTGCCCACACTATTTAGCTTCTTCGCTAAGAGCACTCTCATCGACAAGTACGACCTAAGCAACTTGCACG
AGATCGCCAGCGGCGGGGCGCCGCTCAGCAAGGAGGTAGGTGAGGCCGTGGCCAAACGCTTCCACCTACC
AGGCATCCGCCAGGGCTACGGCCTGACAGAAACAACCAGCGCCATTCTGATCACCCCCGAAGGGGACGAC
AAGCCTGGCGCAGTAGGCAAGGTGGTGCCCTTCTTCGAGGCTAAGGTGGTGGACTTGGACACCGGTAAGA
CACTGGGTGTGAACCAGCGCGGCGAGCTGTGCGTCCGTGGCCCCATGATCATGAGCGGCTACGTTAACAA
CCCCGAGGCTACAAACGCTCTCATCGACAAGGACGGCTGGCTGCACAGCGGCGACATCGCCTACTGGGAC
GAGGACGAGCACTTCTTCATCGTGGACCGGCTGAAGAGCCTGATCAAATACAAGGGCTACCAGGTAGCCC
CAGCCGAACTGGAGAGCATCCTGCTGCAACACCCCAACATCTTCGACGCCGGGGTCGCCGGCCTGCCCGA
CGACGATGCCGGCGAGCTGCCCGCCGCAGTCGTCGTGCTGGAACACGGTAAAACCATGACCGAGAAGGAG
ATCGTGGACTATGTGGCCAGCCAGGTTACAACCGCCAAGAAGCTGCGCGGTGGTGTTGTGTTCGTGGACG
AGGTGCCTAAAGGACTGACCGGCAAGTTGGACGCCCGCAAGATCCGCGAGATTCTCATTAAGGCCAAGAA
GGGCGGCAAGATCGCCGTGTAAGAATTCGCTTATGCGTGCGGCCGCCTCCTTTAAGAAGGAGATATAGAT
CTCTGTAGGTCCCAAACAAGCTAGTCTTAATGGAGTCACATTAATTGGAGAAGCCGTAAAAACACAGTTC
AATTATTATAAGAAAGTTGATGGTGTTGTCCAACAATTACCTGAAACTTACTTTACTCAGAGTAGAAATT
TACAAGAATTTAAACCCAGGAGTCAAATGGAAATTGATTTCTTAGAATTAGCTATGGATGAATTCATTGA
ACGGTATAAATTAGAAGGCTATGCCTTCGAACATATCGTTTATGGAGATTTTAGTCATAGTCAGTTAGGT
GGTTTACATCTACTGATTGGACTAGCTAAACGTTTTAAGGAATCACCTTTTGAATTAGAAGATTTTATTC
CTATGGACAGTACAGTTAAAAACTATTTCATAACAGATGCGCAAACAGGTTCATCTAAGTGTGTGTGTTC
TGTTATTGATTTATTACTTGATGATTTTGTTGAAATAATAAAATCCCAAGATTTATCTGTAGTTTCTAAG
GTTGTCAAAGTGACTATTGACTATACAGAAATTTCATTTATGCTTTGGTGTAAAGATGGCCATGTAGAAA
CATTTTACCCAAAATTACAATCTAGTCAAGCGTGGCAACCGGGTGTTGCTATGCCTAATCTTTACAAAAT
GCAAAGAATGCTATTAGAAAAGTGTGACCTTCAAAATTATGGTGATAGTGCAACATTACCTAAAGGCATA
ATGATGAATGTCGCAAAATATACTCAACTGTGTCAATATTTAAACACATTAACATTAGCTGTACCCTATA
ATATGAGAGTTATACATTTTGGTGCTGGTTCTGATAAAGGAGTTGCACCAGGTACAGCTGTTTTAAGACA
GTGGTTGCCTACGGGTACGCTGCTTGTCGATTCAGATCTTAATGACTTTGTCTCTGATGCAGATTCAACT
TTGATTGGTGATTGTGCAACTGTACATACAGCTAATAAATGGGATCTCATTATTAGTGATATGTACGACC
CTAAGACTAAAAATGTTACAAAAGAAAATGACTCTAAAGAGGGTTTTTTCACTTACATTTGTGGGTTTAT
ACAACAAAAGCTAGCTCTTGGAGGTTCCGTGGCTATAAAGATAGATCCCAACTCCATAAGTGTGTCGACA
TATAAGGATCCACTCGACGACTCGACAATCAACCTCTGGATTACAAAATTTGTGAAAGATTGACTGGTAT
TCTTAACTATGTTGCTCCTTTTACGCTATGTGGATACGCTGCTTTAATGCCTTTGTATCATGCTATTGCT
TCCCGTATGGCTTTCATTTTCTCCTCCTTGTATAAATCCTGGTTGCTGTCTCTTTATGAGGAGTTGTGGC
CCGTTGTCAGGCAACGTGGCGTGGTGTGCACTGTGTTTGCTGACGCAACCCCCACTGGTTGGGGCATTGC
CACCACCTGTCAGCTCCTTTCCGGGACTTTCGCTTTCCCCCTCCCTATTGCCACGGCGGAACTCATCGCC
GCCTGCCTTGCCCGCTGCTGGACAGGGGCTCGGCTGTTGGGCACTGACAATTCCGTGGTGTTGTCGGGGA
AGCTGACGTCCTTTCCATGGCTGCTCGCCTGTGTTGCCACCTGGATTCTGCGCGGGACGTCCTTCTGCTA
CGTCCCTTCGGCCCTCAATCCAGCGGACCTTCCTTCCCGCGGCCTGCTGCCGGCTCTGCGGCCTCTTCCG
CATCTTCGCCTTCGCCCTCAGACGAGTCGGATCTCCCTTTGGGCCGCCTCCCCGCCTGGAATTAATTCGA
GCTCGGTACCTTGATTCTCGAGTCTAGAGGGCCCGTTTAAACCCGCTGATCAGCCTCGACTGTGCCTTCT
AGTTGCCAGCCATCTGTTGTTTGCCCCTCCCCCGTGCCTTCCTTGACCCTGGAAGGTGCCACTCCCACTG
TCCTTTCCTAATAAAATGAGGAAATTGCATCGCATTGTCTGAGTAGGTGTCATTCTATTCTGGGGGGTGG
GGTGGGGCAGGACAGCAAGGGGGAGGATTGGGAAGACAATAGCAGGCATGCTGGGGATGCGGTGGGCTCT
ATGGCTTCTGAGGCGGAAAGAACCAGCTGGGGCTCTAGGGGGTATCCCC
[124 nt withheld, positions 6000-6123]
C
[91 nt withheld, positions 6125-6215]
A
[49 nt withheld, positions 6217-6265]
CCTTTGACGTTGGAGTCCACGTTCTTT
[37 nt withheld, positions 6293-6329]
ACCCTATCTCGGTCTATTCTTTTGATTTATAAGGGATTTTGCCGATTTCGGCCTATTGGTTAAAAAATGA
GCTGATTTAACAAAAATTTAACGCGAATTAATTCTGTGGAATGTGTGTCAGTTAGGGTGTGGAAAGTCCC
CAGGCTCCCCAGCAGGCAGAAGTATGCAAAGCATGCATCTCAATTAGTCAGCAACCAGGTGTGGAAAGTC
CCCAGGCTCCCCAGCAGGCAGAAGTATGCAAAGCATGCATCTCAATTAGTCAGCAACCATAGTCCCGCCC
CTAACTCCGCCCATCCCGCCCCTAACTCCGCCCAGTTCCGCCCATTCTCCGCCCCATGGCTGACTAATTT
TTTTTATTTATGCAGAGGCCGAGGCCGCCTCTGCCTCTGAGCTATTCCAGAAGTAGTGAGGAGGCTTTTT
TGGAGGCCTAGGCTTTTGCAAAAAGCTCCCGGGAGCTTGTATATCCATTTTCGGATCTGATCAAGAGACA
GGATGAGGATCGTTTCGCATGATTGAACAAGATGGATTGCACGCAGGTTCTCCGGCCGCTTGGGTGGAGA
GGCTATTCGGCTATGACTGGGCACAACAGACAATCGGCTGCTCTGATGCCGCCGTGTTCCGGCTGTCAGC
GCAGGGGCGCCCGGTTCTTTTTGTCAAGACCGACCTGTCCGGTGCCCTGAATGAACTGCAGGACGAGGCA
GCGCGGCTATCGTGGCTGGCCACGACGGGCGTTCCTTGCGCAGCTGTGCTCGACGTTGTCACTGAAGCGG
GAAGGGACTGGCTGCTATTGGGCGAAGTGCCGGGGCAGGATCTCCTGTCATCTCACCTTGCTCCTGCCGA
GAAAGTATCCATCATGGCTGATGCAATGCGGCGGCTGCATACGCTTGATCCGGCTACCTGCCCATTCGAC
CACCAAGCGAAACATCGCATCGAGCGAGCACGTACTCGGATGGAAGCCGGTCTTGTCGATCAGGATGATC
TGGACGAAGAGCATCAGGGGCTCGCGCCAGCCGAACTGTTCGCCAGGCTCAAGGCGCGCATGCCCGACGG
CGAGGATCTCGTCGTGACCCATGGCGATGCCTGCTTGCCGAATATCATGGTGGAAAATGGCCGCTTTTCT
GGATTCATCGACTGTGGCCGGCTGGGTGTGGCGGACCGCTATCAGGACATAGCGTTGGCTACCCGTGATA
TTGCTGAAGAGCTTGGCGGCGAATGGGCTGACCGCTTCCTCGTGCTTTACGGTATCGCCGCTCCCGATTC
GCAGCGCATCGCCTTCTATCGCCTTCTTGACGAGTTCTTCTGAGCGGGACTCTGGGGTTCGAAATGACCG
ACCAAGCGACGCCCAACCTGCCATCACGAGATTTCGATTCCACCGCCGCCTTCTATGAAAGGTTGGGCTT
CGGAATCGTTTTCCGGGACGCCGGCTGGATGATCCTCCAGCGCGGGGATCTCATGCTGGAGTTCTTCGCC
CACCCCAACTTGTTTATTGCAGCTTATAATGGTTACAAATAAAGCAATAGCATCACAAATTTCACAAATA
AAGCATTTTTTTCACTGCATTCTAGTTGTGGTTTGTCCAAACTCATCAATGTATCTTATCATGTCTGTAT
ACCCTCCACCTCTAGCTAGAGCTTGGCGTAATCATGGTCATAGCTGTTTCCTGTGTGAAATTGTTATCCG
CTCACAATTCCACACAACATACGAGCCGGAAGCATAAAGTGTAAAGCCTGGGGTGCCTAATGAGTGAGCT
AACTCACATTAATTGCGTTGCGCTCACTGCCCGCTTTCCAGTCGGGAAACCTGTCGTGCCAGCTGCATTA
ATGAATCGGCCAACGCGCGGGGAGAGGCGGTTTGCGTATTGGGCGCTCTTCCGCTTCCTCGCTCACTGAC
TCGCTGCGCTCGGTCGTTCGGCTGCGGCGAGCGGTATCAGCTCACTCAAAGGCGGTAATACGGTTATCCA
CAGAATCAGGGGATAACGCAGGAAAGAACATGTGAGCAAAAGGCCAGCAAAAGGCCAGGAACCGTAAAAA
GGCCGCGTTGCTGGCGTTTTTCCATAGGCTCCGCCCCCCTGACGAGCATCACAAAAATCGACGCTCAAGT
CAGAGGTGGCGAAACCCGACAGGACTATAAAGATACCAGGCGTTTCCCCCTGGAAGCTCCCTCGTGCGCT
CTCCTGTTCCGACCCTGCCGCTTACCGGATACCTGTCCGCCTTTCTCCCTTCGGGAAGCGTGGCGCTTTC
TCATAGCTCACGCTGTAGGTATCTCAGTTCGGTGTAGGTCGTTCGCTCCAAGCTGGGCTGTGTGCACGAA
CCCCCCGTTCAGCCCGACCGCTGCGCCTTATCCGGTAACTATCGTCTTGAGTCCAACCCGGTAAGACACG
ACTTATCGCCACTGGCAGCAGCCACTGGTAACAGGATTAGCAGAGCGAGGTATGTAGGCGGTGCTACAGA
GTTCTTGAAGTGGTGGCCTAACTACGGCTACACTAGAAGAACAGTATTTGGTATCTGCGCTCTGCTGAAG
CCAGTTACCTTCGGAAAAAGAGTTGGTAGCTCTTGATCCGGCAAACAAACCACCGCTGGTAGCGGTGGTT
TTTTTGTTTGCAAGCAGCAGATTACGCGCAGAAAAAAAGGATCTCAAGAAGATCCTTTGATCTTTTCTAC
GGGGTCTGACGCTCAGTGGAACGAAAACTCACGTTAAGGGATTTTGGTCATGAGATTATCAAAAAGGATC
TTCACCTAGATCCTTTTAAATTAAAAATGAAGTTTTAAATCAATCTAAAGTATATATGAGTAAACTTGGT
CTGACAGTTACCAATGCTTAATCAGTGAGGCACCTATCTCAGCGATCTGTCTATTTCGTTCATCCATAGT
TGCCTGACTCCCCGTCGTGTAGATAACTACGATACGGGAGGGCTTACCATCTGGCCCCAGTGCTGCAATG
ATACCGCGAGACCCACGCTCACCGGCTCCAGATTTATCAGCAATAAACCAGCCAGCCGGAAGGGCCGAGC
GCAGAAGTGGTCCTGCAACTTTATCCGCCTCCATCCAGTCTATTAATTGTTGCCGGGAAGCTAGAGTAAG
TAGTTCGCCAGTTAATAGTTTGCGCAACGTTGTTGCCATTGCTACAGGCATCGTGGTGTCACGCTCGTCG
TTTGGTATGGCTTCATTCAGCTCCGGTTCCCAACGATCAAGGCGAGTTACATGATCCCCCATGTTGTGCA
AAAAAGCGGTTAGCTCCTTCGGTCCTCCGATCGTTGTCAGAAGTAAGTTGGCCGCAGTGTTATCACTCAT
GGTTATGGCAGCACTGCATAATTCTCTTACTGTCATGCCATCCGTAAGATGCTTTTCTGTGACTGGTGAG
TACTCAACCAAGTCATTCTGAGAATAGTGTATGCGGCGACCGAGTTGCTCTTGCCCGGCGTCAATACGGG
ATAATACCGCGCCACATAGCAGAACTTTAAAAGTGCTCATCATTGGAAAACGTTCTTCGGGGCGAAAACT
CTCAAGGATCTTACCGCTGTTGAGATCCAGTTCGATGTAACCCACTCGTGCACCCAACTGATCTTCAGCA
TCTTTTACTTTCACCAGCGTTTCTGGGTGAGCAAAAACAGGAAGGCAAAATGCCGCAAAAAAGGGAATAA
GGGCGACACGGAAATGTTGAATACTCATACTCTTCCTTTTTCAATATTATTGAAGCATTTATCAGGGTTA
TTGTCTCATGAGCGGATACATATTTGAATGTATTTAGAAAAATAAACAAATAGGGGTTCCGCGCACATTT
CCCCGAAAAGTGCCACCTGACCTCCACGGATCGGGAGATCTCCCGATCCCCTATGGTGCACTCTCAGTAC
AATC
Features (pLannotate 1.2.2; 25 found; start..end, strand, type, name):
    185..564     +  enhancer       CMV enhancer: human cytomegalovirus immediate early enhancer
    565..768     +  promoter       CMV promoter: human cytomegalovirus (CMV) immediate early promoter
    764..797     +  LTR            5' LTR (truncated) (fragment): truncated 5' long terminal repeat (LTR) from HIV-1
    813..831     +  promoter       T7 promoter: promoter for bacteriophage T7 RNA polymerase
    898..1614    +  CDS            EGFP: EGFP is a basic (constitutively fluorescent) green fluorescent protein published in 1996, derived from Aequorea victoria. It is reported to be a rapidly-maturing weak dimer with moderate acid sensitivity.
   1731..2193    +  misc_feature   IRES: internal ribosome entry site (IRES) of the encephalomyocarditis virus (EMCV)
   2220..3872    +  CDS            luciferase: firefly luciferase synthetic luc2 version of the luciferase gene
   3955..5013    +  CDS            rep (fragment): R1AB_CVPFS - Protein inferred from homology: Swiss-Prot protein existence level 3. NendoU is a Mn(2+)-dependent, uridylate-specific enzyme, which leaves 2'-3'-cyclic phosphates 5' to the cleaved bond. From Porcine transmissible gastroenteritis coronavirus (strain FS772/70) (TGEV).
   5067..5655    +  misc_feature   WPRE: woodchuck hepatitis virus posttranscriptional regulatory element
   5664..5680    +  misc_feature   MCS (fragment): pUC18/19 multiple cloning site
   5730..5954    +  polyA_signal   bGH poly(A) signal: bovine growth hormone polyadenylation signal
   5958..5979    +  promoter       SV40 promoter (fragment): SV40 enhancer and early promoter
   6000..6428    +  rep_origin     f1 ori (sequence partly withheld): f1 bacteriophage origin of replication; arrow indicates direction of (+) strand synthesis
   6442..6771    +  promoter       SV40 promoter: SV40 enhancer and early promoter
   6838..7629    +  CDS            neo: KKA2_KLEPN - Also known as kan, nptII. Experimental evidence at protein level: Swiss-Prot protein existence level 1. Resistance to kanamycin, neomycin, paromomycin, ribostamycin, butirosin and gentamicin B. From Klebsiella pneumoniae.
   7653..7811    +  CDS            ble (fragment): BLE_KLEPN - Experimental evidence at protein level: Swiss-Prot protein existence level 1. Binding protein with a strong affinity to the bleomycin family of antibiotics. Binds to CL990; an antimitotic-antibiotic compound. From Klebsiella pneumoniae.
   7806..7927    +  polyA_signal   SV40 poly(A) signal: SV40 polyadenylation signal
   8000..8016    -  protein_bind   lac operator: The lac repressor binds to the lac operator to inhibit transcription in E. coli. This inhibition can be relieved by adding lactose or isopropyl-β-D-thiogalactopyranoside (IPTG). lac repressor encoded by lacI
   8024..8054    -  promoter       lac promoter: promoter for the E. coli lac operon
   8069..8090    -  protein_bind   CAP binding site: CAP binding activates transcription in the presence of cAMP. E. coli catabolite activator protein
   8103..8195    -  CDS            lacI (fragment): lac repressor; lacI; The lac repressor binds to the lac operator to inhibit transcription in E. coli. This inhibition can be relieved by adding lactose or isopropyl-β-D-thiogalactopyranoside (IPTG).
   8378..8966    -  rep_origin     ori: high-copy-number ColE1/pMB1/pBR322/pUC origin of replication
   9137..9997    -  CDS            AmpR: β-lactamase; bla; confers resistance to ampicillin, carbenicillin, and related antibiotics
   9998..10102   -  promoter       AmpR promoter: bla
  10161..30      -  misc_feature   bom (fragment) (across the origin): basis of mobility region from pBR322
