[The description below was written by a language model from this plasmid's Addgene catalogue record and pLannotate feature annotations shown in this document.]
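Description:
Const.4 EGFP-IRES-Luc-PS9 is a roughly 10.2 kb mammalian expression plasmid built on a pcDNA3.1 backbone, designed to produce a reporter mRNA that can be packaged into SARS-CoV-2 virus-like particles (VLPs). It is propagated in E. coli through a high-copy ColE1/pUC-type origin with ampicillin selection (AmpR, β-lactamase). The backbone also carries an f1 phage origin and an SV40 promoter-driven neomycin phosphotransferase cassette with an SV40 poly(A) signal, which could allow G418 selection in mammalian cells.

The payload is a single bicistronic transcription unit driven by the CMV immediate-early enhancer and promoter, with a T7 promoter just downstream. EGFP is translated cap-dependently from the first open reading frame, and an EMCV IRES directs internal initiation of the second, the synthetic luc2 version of firefly luciferase, so one transcript gives both a fluorescent and a luminescent readout. Downstream of luciferase lies a segment of about 1 kb that the automated annotation matches by homology to a coronavirus replicase (ORF1ab, NendoU region) fragment. Given the construct name and its derivation from earlier GFP-PS9 and Luc-PS9 plasmids, this most likely corresponds to the "PS9" element, which would serve as the cis-acting packaging signal that recruits the transcript into assembling particles, although the record does not label it explicitly. A WPRE follows to enhance transcript stability and expression, and the bGH polyadenylation signal terminates the unit.

The plasmid would presumably be co-transfected with plasmids encoding the SARS-CoV-2 structural proteins, which are not part of this record. The resulting VLPs deliver the EGFP/luciferase mRNA to target cells, letting delivery be measured.
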