Addgene plasmid #231908: Const.4 EGFP-IRES-Luc-PS9
Purpose: For packaging EGFP and firefly luciferase mRNA into SARS-CoV-2 virus-like particles (VLPs)
Depositing lab: Sriram Neelamegham. Depositing organization: University at Buffalo (SUNY Buffalo). Publication: Tuning the tropism and infectivity of SARS-CoV-2 virus-like particles for mRNA delivery. Yang Q, Davidson BA, Pajic P, Chen X, Gokcumen O, Gao M, Neelamegham S. Nucleic Acids Res. 2025 Feb 27;53(5):gkaf133. doi: 10.1093/nar/gkaf133. PubMed 40037714.
Backbone
  Vector backbone: pcDNA3.1
  Vector type: Mammalian Expression
Growth in bacteria
  Bacterial resistance: Ampicillin, 100 μg/mL
  Growth temperature: 37°C
  Growth strain: NEB Stable
  Copy number: High Copy
Gene/Insert
  Gene/Insert name: EGFP-IRES-Luc
  Species: Synthetic
  Promoter: CMV
  Cloning method: Other
Resource information
  A portion of this plasmid was derived from a plasmid made by: Jennifer Doudna, Plasmid GFP-PS9 (Addgene # 177944), Plasmid CoV2-M-IRES-E (Addgene # 177938), Luc-PS9 (Addgene # 177942)
Terms and licenses: Academic/Nonprofit Terms; Industry Terms: Not Available to Industry
How to cite: Const.4 EGFP-IRES-Luc-PS9 was a gift from Sriram Neelamegham (Addgene plasmid # 231908 ; http://n2t.net/addgene:231908 ; RRID:Addgene_231908)
